>Addgene plasmid #72888 | pcDNA3.1-CAG-LMO1 (GLuc-ChR2-EYFP) | addgene full sequence | sequence record 252496 | Addgene NGS Result
GACGGATCGGGAGATCTGGCGCGCCGGTACCATGCATTAGTTATTAATAGTAATCAATTACGGGGTCATT
AGTTCATAGCCCATATATGGAGTTCCGCGTTACATAACTTACGGTAAATGGCCCGCCTGGCTGACCGCCC
AACGACCCCCGCCCATTGACGTCAATAATGACGTATGTTCCCATAGTAACGCCAATAGGGACTTTCCATT
GACGTCAATGGGTGGAGTATTTACGGTAAACTGCCCACTTGGCAGTACATCAAGTGTATCATATGCCAAG
TACGCCCCCTATTGACGTCAATGACGGTAAATGGCCCGCCTGGCATTATGCCCAGTACATGACCTTATGG
GACTTTCCTACTTGGCAGTACATCTACGTATTAGTCATCGCTATTACCATGGTCGAGGTGAGCCCCACGT
TCTGCTTCACTCTCCCCATCTCCCCCCCCTCCCCACCCCCAATTTTGTATTTATTTATTTTTTAATTATT
TTGTGCAGCGATGGGGGCGGGGGGGGGGGGGGCGCGCGCCAGGCGGGGCGGGGCGGGGCGAGGGGCGGGG
CGGGGCGAGGCGGAGAGGTGCGGCGGCAGCCAATCAGAGCGGCGCGCTCCGAAAGTTTCCTTTTATGGCG
AGGCGGCGGCGGCGGCGGCCCTATAAAAAGCGAAGCGCGCGGCGGGCGGGAGTCGCTGCGCGCTGCCTTC
GCCCCGTGCCCCGCTCCGCCGCCGCCTCGCGCCGCCCGCCCCGGCTCTGACTGACCGCGTTACTCCCACA
GGTGAGCGGGCGGGACGGCCCTTCTCCTCCGGGCTGTAATTAGCGCTTGGTTTAATGACGGCTTGTTTCT
TTTCTGTGGCTGCGTGAAAGCCTTGAGGGGCTCCGGGAGGGCCCTTTGTGCGGGGGGAGCGGCTCGGGGG
GTGCGTGCGTGTGTGTGTGCGTGGGGAGCGCCGCGTGCGGCTCCGCGCTGCCCGGCGGCTGTGAGCGCTG
CGGGCGCGGCGCGGGGCTTTGTGCGCTCCGCAGTGTGCGCGAGGGGAGCGCGGCCGGGGGCGGTGCCCCG
CGGTGCGGGGGGGGCTGCGAGGGGAACAAAGGCTGCGTGCGGGGTGTGTGCGTGGGGGGGTGAGCAGGGG
GTGTGGGCGCGTCGGTCGGGCTGCAACCCCCCCTGCACCCCCCTCCCCGAGTTGCTGAGCACGGCCCGGC
TTCGGGTGCGGGGCTCCGTACGGGGCGTGGCGCGGGGCTCGCCGTGCCGGGCGGGGGGTGGCGGCAGGTG
GGGGTGCCGGGCGGGGCGGGGCCGCCTCGGGCCGGGGAGGGCTCGGGGGAGGGGCGCGGCGGCCCCCGGA
GCGCCGGCGGCTGTCGAGGCGCGGCGAGCCGCAGCCATTGCCTTTTATGGTAATCGTGCGAGAGGGCGCA
GGGACTTCCTTTGTCCCAAATCTGTGCGGAGCCGAAATCTGGGAGGCGCCGCCGCACCCCCTCTAGCGGG
CGCGGGGCGAAGCGGTGCGGCGCCGGCAGGAAGGAAATGGGCGGGGAGGGCCTTCGTGCGTCGCCGCGCC
GCCGTCCCCTTCTCCCTCTCCAGCCTCGGGGCTGTCCGCGGGGGGACGGCTGCCTTCGGGGGGGACGGGG
CAGGGCGGGGTTCGGCTTCTGGCGTGTGACCGGCGGCTCTAGAGCCTCTGCTAACCATGTTCATGCCTTC
TTCTTTTTCCTACAGCTCCTGGGCAACGTGCTGGTTATTGTGCTGTCTCATCATTTTGGCAAAGAAGCTA
GCGCTACCGGACTCAGATCTCGAGCTCAAGCTTGCCACCATGGGAGTCAAAGTTCTGTTTGCCCTGATCT
GCATCGCTGTGGCCGAGGCCAAGCCCACCGAGAACAACGAAGACTTCAACATCGTGGCCGTGGCCAGCAA
CTTCGCGACCACGGATCTCGATGCTGACCGCGGGAAGTTGCCCGGCAAGAAGCTGCCGCTGGAGGTGCTC
AAAGAGATGGAAGCCAATGCCCGGAAAGCTGGCTGCACCAGGGGCTGTCTGATCTGCCTGTCCCACATCA
AGTGCACGCCCAAGATGAAGAAGTTCATCCCAGGACGCTGCCACACCTACGAAGGCGACAAAGAGTCCGC
ACAGGGCGGCATAGGCGAGGCGATCGTCGACATTCCTGAGATTCCTGGGTTCAAGGACTTGGAGCCCATG
GAGCAGTTCATCGCACAGGTCGATCTGTGTGTGGACTGCACAACTGGCTGCCTCAAAGGGCTTGCCAACG
TGCAGTGTTCTGACCTGCTCAAGAAGTGGCTGCCGCAACGCTGTGCGACCTTTGCCAGCAAGATCCAGGG
CCAGGTGGACAAGATCAAGGGGGCCGGTGGTGACGGGGATCCACTAGTCCAGTGTGGTGGAATTGCCCTT
GCTGCCACCATGGACTATGGCGGCGCTTTGTCTGCCGTCGGACGCGAACTTTTGTTCGTTACTAATCCTG
TGGTGGTGAACGGGTCCGTCCTGGTCCCTGAGGATCAATGTTACTGTGCCGGATGGATTGAATCTCGCGG
CACGAACGGCGCTCAGACCGCGTCAAATGTCCTGCAGTGGCTTGCAGCAGGATTCAGCATTTTGCTGCTG
ATGTTCTATGCCTACCAAACCTGGAAATCTACATGCGGCTGGGAGGAGATCTATGTGTGCGCCATTGAAA
TGGTTAAGGTGATTCTCGAGTTCTTTTTTGAGTTTAAGAATCCCTCTATGCTCTACCTTGCCACAGGACA
CCGGGTGCAGTGGCTGCGCTATGCAGAGTGGCTGCTCACTTGTCCTGTCATCCTTATCCGCCTGAGCAAC
CTCACCGGCCTGAGCAACGACTACAGCAGGAGAACCATGGGACTCCTTGTCTCAGACATCGGGACTATCG
TGTGGGGGGCTACCAGCGCCATGGCAACCGGCTATGTTAAAGTCATCTTCTTTTGTCTTGGATTGTGCTA
TGGCGCGAACACATTTTTTCACGCCGCCAAAGCATATATCGAGGGTTATCATACTGTGCCAAAGGGTCGG
TGCCGCCAGGTCGTGACCGGCATGGCATGGCTGTTTTTCGTGAGCTGGGGTATGTTCCCAATTCTCTTCA
TTTTGGGGCCCGAAGGTTTTGGCGTCCTGAGCGTCTATGGCTCCACCGTAGGTCACACGATTATTGATCT
GATGAGTAAAAATTGTTGGGGGTTGTTGGGACACTACCTGCGCGTCCTGATCCACGAGCACATATTGATT
CACGGAGATATCCGCAAAACCACCAAACTGAACATCGGCGGAACGGAGATCGAGGTCGAGACTCTCGTCG
AAGACGAAGCCGAGGCCGGAGCCGTGCCAGCGGCCGCCGTGAGCAAGGGCGAGGAGCTGTTCACCGGGGT
GGTGCCCATCCTGGTCGAGCTGGACGGCGACGTAAACGGCCACAAGTTCAGCGTGTCCGGCGAGGGCGAG
GGCGATGCCACCTACGGCAAGCTGACCCTGAAGTTCATCTGCACCACCGGCAAGCTGCCCGTGCCCTGGC
CCACCCTCGTGACCACCTTCGGCTACGGCCTGCAGTGCTTCGCCCGCTACCCCGACCACATGAAGCAGCA
CGACTTCTTCAAGTCCGCCATGCCCGAAGGCTACGTCCAGGAGCGCACCATCTTCTTCAAGGACGACGGC
AACTACAAGACCCGCGCCGAGGTGAAGTTCGAGGGCGACACCCTGGTGAACCGCATCGAGCTGAAGGGCA
TCGACTTCAAGGAGGACGGCAACATCCTGGGGCACAAGCTGGAGTACAACTACAACAGCCACAACGTCTA
TATCATGGCCGACAAGCAGAAGAACGGCATCAAGGTGAACTTCAAGATCCGCCACAACATCGAGGACGGC
AGCGTGCAGCTCGCCGACCACTACCAGCAGAACACCCCCATCGGCGACGGCCCCGTGCTGCTGCCCGACA
ACCACTACCTGAGCTACCAGTCCGCCCTGAGCAAAGACCCCAACGAGAAGCGCGATCACATGGTCCTGCT
GGAGTTCGTGACCGCCGCCGGGATCACTCTCGGCATGGACGAGCTGTACAAGTAACATATGCTCTAGAGG
GCCCGCGGTTCGAAGGTAAGCCTATCCCTAACCCTCTCCTCGGTCTCGATTCTACGCGTACCGGTCATCA
TCACCATCACCATTGAGTTTAAACCCGCTGATCAGCCTCGACTGTGCCTTCTAGTTGCCAGCCATCTGTT
GTTTGCCCCTCCCCCGTGCCTTCCTTGACCCTGGAAGGTGCCACTCCCACTGTCCTTTCCTAATAAAATG
AGGAAATTGCATCGCATTGTCTGAGTAGGTGTCATTCTATTCTGGGGGGTGGGGTGGGGCAGGACAGCAA
GGGGGAGGATTGGGAAGACAATAGCAGGCATGCTGGGGATGCGGTGGGCTCTATGGCTTCTGAGGCGGAA
AGAACCAGCTGGGGCTCTAGGGGGTATCCCC
[124 nt withheld, positions 4442-4565]
C
[91 nt withheld, positions 4567-4657]
A
[49 nt withheld, positions 4659-4707]
CCTTTGACGTTGGAGTCCACGTTCTTT
[37 nt withheld, positions 4735-4771]
ACCCTATCTCGGTCTATTCTTTTGATTTATAAGGGATTTTGCCGATTTCGGCCTATTGGTTAAAAAATGA
GCTGATTTAACAAAAATTTAACGCGAATTAATTCTGTGGAATGTGTGTCAGTTAGGGTGTGGAAAGTCCC
CAGGCTCCCCAGCAGGCAGAAGTATGCAAAGCATGCATCTCAATTAGTCAGCAACCAGGTGTGGAAAGTC
CCCAGGCTCCCCAGCAGGCAGAAGTATGCAAAGCATGCATCTCAATTAGTCAGCAACCATAGTCCCGCCC
CTAACTCCGCCCATCCCGCCCCTAACTCCGCCCAGTTCCGCCCATTCTCCGCCCCATGGCTGACTAATTT
TTTTTATTTATGCAGAGGCCGAGGCCGCCTCTGCCTCTGAGCTATTCCAGAAGTAGTGAGGAGGCTTTTT
TGGAGGCCTAGGCTTTTGCAAAAAGCTCCCGGGAGCTTGTATATCCATTTTCGGATCTGATCAAGAGACA
GGATGAGGATCGTTTCGCATGATTGAACAAGATGGATTGCACGCAGGTTCTCCGGCCGCTTGGGTGGAGA
GGCTATTCGGCTATGACTGGGCACAACAGACAATCGGCTGCTCTGATGCCGCCGTGTTCCGGCTGTCAGC
GCAGGGGCGCCCGGTTCTTTTTGTCAAGACCGACCTGTCCGGTGCCCTGAATGAACTGCAGGACGAGGCA
GCGCGGCTATCGTGGCTGGCCACGACGGGCGTTCCTTGCGCAGCTGTGCTCGACGTTGTCACTGAAGCGG
GAAGGGACTGGCTGCTATTGGGCGAAGTGCCGGGGCAGGATCTCCTGTCATCTCACCTTGCTCCTGCCGA
GAAAGTATCCATCATGGCTGATGCAATGCGGCGGCTGCATACGCTTGATCCGGCTACCTGCCCATTCGAC
CACCAAGCGAAACATCGCATCGAGCGAGCACGTACTCGGATGGAAGCCGGTCTTGTCGATCAGGATGATC
TGGACGAAGAGCATCAGGGGCTCGCGCCAGCCGAACTGTTCGCCAGGCTCAAGGCGCGCATGCCCGACGG
CGAGGATCTCGTCGTGACCCATGGCGATGCCTGCTTGCCGAATATCATGGTGGAAAATGGCCGCTTTTCT
GGATTCATCGACTGTGGCCGGCTGGGTGTGGCGGACCGCTATCAGGACATAGCGTTGGCTACCCGTGATA
TTGCTGAAGAGCTTGGCGGCGAATGGGCTGACCGCTTCCTCGTGCTTTACGGTATCGCCGCTCCCGATTC
GCAGCGCATCGCCTTCTATCGCCTTCTTGACGAGTTCTTCTGAGCGGGACTCTGGGGTTCGCGAAATGAC
CGACCAAGCGACGCCCAACCTGCCATCACGAGATTTCGATTCCACCGCCGCCTTCTATGAAAGGTTGGGC
TTCGGAATCGTTTTCCGGGACGCCGGCTGGATGATCCTCCAGCGCGGGGATCTCATGCTGGAGTTCTTCG
CCCACCCCAACTTGTTTATTGCAGCTTATAATGGTTACAAATAAAGCAATAGCATCACAAATTTCACAAA
TAAAGCATTTTTTTCACTGCATTCTAGTTGTGGTTTGTCCAAACTCATCAATGTATCTTATCATGTCTGT
ATACCGTCGACCTCTAGCTAGAGCTTGGCGTAATCATGGTCATAGCTGTTTCCTGTGTGAAATTGTTATC
CGCTCACAATTCCACACAACATACGAGCCGGAAGCATAAAGTGTAAAGCCTGGGGTGCCTAATGAGTGAG
CTAACTCACATTAATTGCGTTGCGCTCACTGCCCGCTTTCCAGTCGGGAAACCTGTCGTGCCAGCTGCAT
TAATGAATCGGCCAACGCGCGGGGAGAGGCGGTTTGCGTATTGGGCGCTCTTCCGCTTCCTCGCTCACTG
ACTCGCTGCGCTCGGTCGTTCGGCTGCGGCGAGCGGTATCAGCTCACTCAAAGGCGGTAATACGGTTATC
CACAGAATCAGGGGATAACGCAGGAAAGAACATGTGAGCAAAAGGCCAGCAAAAGGCCAGGAACCGTAAA
AAGGCCGCGTTGCTGGCGTTTTTCCATAGGCTCCGCCCCCCTGACGAGCATCACAAAAATCGACGCTCAA
GTCAGAGGTGGCGAAACCCGACAGGACTATAAAGATACCAGGCGTTTCCCCCTGGAAGCTCCCTCGTGCG
CTCTCCTGTTCCGACCCTGCCGCTTACCGGATACCTGTCCGCCTTTCTCCCTTCGGGAAGCGTGGCGCTT
TCTCATAGCTCACGCTGTAGGTATCTCAGTTCGGTGTAGGTCGTTCGCTCCAAGCTGGGCTGTGTGCACG
AACCCCCCGTTCAGCCCGACCGCTGCGCCTTATCCGGTAACTATCGTCTTGAGTCCAACCCGGTAAGACA
CGACTTATCGCCACTGGCAGCAGCCACTGGTAACAGGATTAGCAGAGCGAGGTATGTAGGCGGTGCTACA
GAGTTCTTGAAGTGGTGGCCTAACTACGGCTACACTAGAAGAACAGTATTTGGTATCTGCGCTCTGCTGA
AGCCAGTTACCTTCGGAAAAAGAGTTGGTAGCTCTTGATCCGGCAAACAAACCACCGCTGGTAGCGGTGG
TTTTTTTGTTTGCAAGCAGCAGATTACGCGCAGAAAAAAAGGATCTCAAGAAGATCCTTTGATCTTTTCT
ACGGGGTCTGACGCTCAGTGGAACGAAAACTCACGTTAAGGGATTTTGGTCATGAGATTATCAAAAAGGA
TCTTCACCTAGATCCTTTTAAATTAAAAATGAAGTTTTAAATCAATCTAAAGTATATATGAGTAAACTTG
GTCTGACAGTTACCAATGCTTAATCAGTGAGGCACCTATCTCAGCGATCTGTCTATTTCGTTCATCCATA
GTTGCCTGACTCCCCGTCGTGTAGATAACTACGATACGGGAGGGCTTACCATCTGGCCCCAGTGCTGCAA
TGATACCGCGAGACCCACGCTCACCGGCTCCAGATTTATCAGCAATAAACCAGCCAGCCGGAAGGGCCGA
GCGCAGAAGTGGTCCTGCAACTTTATCCGCCTCCATCCAGTCTATTAATTGTTGCCGGGAAGCTAGAGTA
AGTAGTTCGCCAGTTAATAGTTTGCGCAACGTTGTTGCCATTGCTACAGGCATCGTGGTGTCACGCTCGT
CGTTTGGTATGGCTTCATTCAGCTCCGGTTCCCAACGATCAAGGCGAGTTACATGATCCCCCATGTTGTG
CAAAAAAGCGGTTAGCTCCTTCGGTCCTCCGATCGTTGTCAGAAGTAAGTTGGCCGCAGTGTTATCACTC
ATGGTTATGGCAGCACTGCATAATTCTCTTACTGTCATGCCATCCGTAAGATGCTTTTCTGTGACTGGTG
AGTACTCAACCAAGTCATTCTGAGAATAGTGTATGCGGCGACCGAGTTGCTCTTGCCCGGCGTCAATACG
GGATAATACCGCGCCACATAGCAGAACTTTAAAAGTGCTCATCATTGGAAAACGTTCTTCGGGGCGAAAA
CTCTCAAGGATCTTACCGCTGTTGAGATCCAGTTCGATGTAACCCACTCGTGCACCCAACTGATCTTCAG
CATCTTTTACTTTCACCAGCGTTTCTGGGTGAGCAAAAACAGGAAGGCAAAATGCCGCAAAAAAGGGAAT
AAGGGCGACACGGAAATGTTGAATACTCATACTCTTCCTTTTTCAATATTATTGAAGCATTTATCAGGGT
TATTGTCTCATGAGCGGATACATATTTGAATGTATTTAGAAAAATAAACAAATAGGGGTTCCGCGCACAT
TTCCCCGAAAAGTGCCACCTGACGTC
Features (pLannotate 1.2.2; 22 found; start..end, strand, type, name):
     98..401     +  enhancer       CMV enhancer: human cytomegalovirus immediate early enhancer
    403..678     +  promoter       chicken β-actin promoter: No description available
    679..1695    +  intron         chimeric intron: chimera between introns from chicken β-actin and rabbit β-globin
   1747..1783    +  misc_feature   MCS (fragment): multiple cloning site
   1790..2344    +  CDS            hGLuc: secreted Gaussia luciferase human codon-optimized
   2390..3316    +  CDS            ChR2(H134R): H134R mutant of an N-terminal fragment of channelrhodopsin-2 from the alga Chlamydomonas reinhardtii (Nagel et al., 2005) blue light-activated cation channel
   3329..4045    +  CDS            EYFP: enhanced YFP mammalian codon-optimized
   4075..4116    +  CDS            V5 tag: epitope tag from simian virus 5
   4172..4396    +  polyA_signal   bGH poly(A) signal: bovine growth hormone polyadenylation signal
   4400..4421    +  promoter       SV40 promoter (fragment): SV40 enhancer and early promoter
   4442..4870    +  rep_origin     f1 ori (sequence partly withheld): f1 bacteriophage origin of replication; arrow indicates direction of (+) strand synthesis
   4884..5213    +  promoter       SV40 promoter: SV40 enhancer and early promoter
   5280..6071    +  CDS            neo: KKA2_KLEPN - Also known as kan, nptII. Experimental evidence at protein level: Swiss-Prot protein existence level 1. Resistance to kanamycin, neomycin, paromomycin, ribostamycin, butirosin and gentamicin B. From Klebsiella pneumoniae.
   6097..6255    +  CDS            ble (fragment): BLE_KLEPN - Experimental evidence at protein level: Swiss-Prot protein existence level 1. Binding protein with a strong affinity to the bleomycin family of antibiotics. Binds to CL990; an antimitotic-antibiotic compound. From Klebsiella pneumoniae.
   6250..6371    +  polyA_signal   SV40 poly(A) signal: SV40 polyadenylation signal
   6444..6460    -  protein_bind   lac operator: The lac repressor binds to the lac operator to inhibit transcription in E. coli. This inhibition can be relieved by adding lactose or isopropyl-β-D-thiogalactopyranoside (IPTG). lac repressor encoded by lacI
   6468..6498    -  promoter       lac promoter: promoter for the E. coli lac operon
   6513..6534    -  protein_bind   CAP binding site: CAP binding activates transcription in the presence of cAMP. E. coli catabolite activator protein
   6547..6639    -  CDS            lacI (fragment): lac repressor; lacI; The lac repressor binds to the lac operator to inhibit transcription in E. coli. This inhibition can be relieved by adding lactose or isopropyl-β-D-thiogalactopyranoside (IPTG).
   6822..7410    -  rep_origin     ori: high-copy-number ColE1/pMB1/pBR322/pUC origin of replication
   7581..8441    -  CDS            AmpR: β-lactamase; bla; confers resistance to ampicillin, carbenicillin, and related antibiotics
   8442..8546    -  promoter       AmpR promoter: bla
