[The description below was written by a language model from this plasmid's Addgene catalogue record and pLannotate feature annotations shown in this document.]
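Description:
pcDNA3.1-CAG-LMO1 is a mammalian expression plasmid on the pcDNA3.1 backbone that encodes luminopsin 1 (LMO1), a single fusion protein joining Gaussia luciferase, channelrhodopsin-2 and EYFP for bioluminescent optogenetics. It is maintained in E. coli at high copy through a ColE1/pUC-type origin with ampicillin selection (AmpR under its own bla promoter), and it also carries an f1 phage origin. For mammalian cells, an SV40 early promoter drives a neomycin phosphotransferase gene followed by an SV40 polyadenylation signal, allowing G418 selection of stable transfectants.

Expression of the payload is driven by the CAG promoter, annotated here as its three parts: the CMV immediate-early enhancer, the chicken β-actin promoter and a chimeric β-actin/β-globin intron, which together give strong, broadly active transcription. Downstream lie, in order, human codon-optimized Gaussia luciferase (cloned between HindIII and BamHI), the channelrhodopsin-2 N-terminal fragment, which the sequence annotation identifies as the H134R variant, and EYFP, terminated by the bGH polyadenylation signal. A V5 epitope tag from the backbone is annotated shortly after EYFP; the record does not indicate whether it is translated as part of the fusion. The design places a light-emitting enzyme next to a blue-light-gated cation channel, so that supplying the luciferase substrate generates bioluminescence that can open the channel, while external light can still activate it conventionally. This gives combined chemical-genetic and optogenetic control of neurons, with EYFP reporting expression and localization.

The sequenced record is 8,577 nt, somewhat larger than the total size listed in the catalogue (7,759 bp); the reason for the discrepancy is not stated.
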