Addgene plasmid #72888: pcDNA3.1-CAG-LMO1 (GLuc-ChR2-EYFP)
Purpose: fusion protein of Gaussia luciferase, Channelrhodopsin-2, and enhanced yellow fluorescent protein (luminopsin) for bioluminescent optogenetics
Depositing lab: Ute Hochgeschwender. Depositing organization: Duke University. Publication: Light-emitting channelrhodopsins for combined optogenetic and chemical-genetic control of neurons. Berglund K, Birkner E, Augustine GJ, Hochgeschwender U. PLoS One. 2013;8(3):e59759. doi: 10.1371/journal.pone.0059759. Epub 2013 Mar 27. PONE-D-12-38868 PubMed 23544095.
Backbone
  Vector backbone: pcDNA3.1
  Backbone size w/o insert (bp): 5427
  Total vector size (bp): 7759
  Vector type: Mammalian Expression, Bacterial Expression
  Selectable markers: Neomycin (select with G418)
Growth in bacteria
  Bacterial resistance: Ampicillin, 100 μg/mL
  Growth temperature: 37°C
  Growth strain: DH5alpha
  Copy number: High Copy
Gene/Insert 1
  Gene/Insert name: Gaussia luciferase, Channelrhodopsin-2, EYFP (alt names: GLuc-ChR2-EYFP; LMO1)
  Species: Synthetic; Gaussia princeps, Chlamydomonas
  Promoter: CAG
  Insert size (bp): 555
  Cloning method: Restriction Enzyme; 5′ cloning site HindIII (not destroyed); 3′ cloning site BamHI (not destroyed)
  Sequencing primers: 5′ AAGCTTGCCACCATGGGAGTCAAAGTT; 3′ GGATCCCCGTCACCACCGGCCCCCTTGAT
Gene/Insert 2
  Gene/Insert name: Channelrhodopsin-2 (alt name: ChR2)
  Species: chlamydomonas
  Insert size (bp): 930
Gene/Insert 3
  Gene/Insert name: enhanced yellow fluorescent protein (alt name: EYFP)
  Species: synthetic
  Insert size (bp): 720
Terms and licenses: Academic/Nonprofit Terms; Industry Terms: Not Available to Industry
How to cite: pcDNA3.1-CAG-LMO1 (GLuc-ChR2-EYFP) was a gift from Ute Hochgeschwender (Addgene plasmid # 72888 ; http://n2t.net/addgene:72888 ; RRID:Addgene_72888)
